>Addgene plasmid #104811 | pSC37 | addgene full sequence | sequence record 202764 | Addgene NGS Result
TTGCTCGTCGGTGATGTACTTCACCAGCTCCGCGAAGTCGCTCTTCTTGATGGAGCGCATGGGGACGTGC
TTGGCAATCACGCGCACCCCCCGGCCGTTTTAGCGGCTAAAAAAGTCATGGCTCTGCCCTCGGGCGGACC
ACGCCCATCATGACCTTGCCAAGCTCGTCCTGCTTCTCTTCGATCTTCGCCAGCAGGGCGAGGATCGTGG
CATCACCGAACCGCGCCGTGCGCGGGTCGTCGGTGAGCCAGAGTTTCAGCAGGCCGCCCAGGCGGCCCAG
GTCGCCATTGATGCGGGCCAGCTCGCGGACGTGCTCATAGTCCACGACGCCCGTGATTTTGTAGCCCTGG
CCGACGGCCAGCAGGTAGGCCGACAGGCTCATGCCGGCCGCCGCCGCCTTTTCCTCAATCGCTCTTCGTT
CGTCTGGAAGGCAGTACACCTTGATAGGTGGGCTGCCCTTCCTGGTTGGCTTGGTTTCATCAGCCATCCG
CTTGCCCTCATCTGTTACGCCGGCGGTAGCCGGCCAGCCTCGCAGAGCAGGATTCCCGTTGAGCACCGCC
AGGTGCGAATAAGGGACAGTGAAGAAGGAACACCCGCTCGCGGGTGGGCCTACTTCACCTATCCTGCCCG
GCTGACGCCGTTGGATACACCAAGGAAAGTCTACACGAACCCTTTGGCAAAATCCTGTATATCGTGCGAA
AAAGGATGGATATACCGAAAAAATCGCTATAATGACCCCGAAGCAGGGTTATGCAGCGGAAAAGCGCCAC
GCTTCCCGAAGGGAGAAAGGCGGACAGGTATCCGGTAAGCGGCAGGGTCGGAACAGGAGAGCGCACGAGG
GAGCTTCCAGGGGGAAACGCCTGGTATCTTTATAGTCCTGTCGGGTTTCGCCACCTCTGACTTGAGCGTC
GATTTTTGTGATGCTCGTCAGGGGGGCGGAGCCTATGGAAAAACGCCAGCAACGCGGCCTTTTTACGGTT
CCTGGCCTTTTGCTGGCCTTTTGCTCACATGTTCTTTCCTGCGTTATCCCCTGATTCTGTGGATAACCGT
ATTACCGCCTTTGAGTGAGCTGATACCGCTCGCCGCAGCCGAACGACCGAGCGCAGCGAGTCAGTGAGCG
AGGAAGCGGAAGAGCGCCAGAAGGCCGCCAGAGAGGCCGAGCGCGGCCGTGAGGCTTGGACGCTAGGGCA
GGGCATGAAAAAGCCCGTAGCGGGCTGCTACGGGCGTCTGACGCGGTGGAAAGGGGGAGGGGATGTTGTC
TACATGGCTCTGCTGTAGTGAGTGGGTTGCGCTCCGGCAGCGGTCCTGATCAATCGTCACCCTTTCTCGG
TCCTTCAACGTTCCTGACAACGAGCCTCCTTTTCGCCAATCCATCGACAATCACCGCGAGTCCCTGCTCG
AACGCTGCGTCCGGACCGGCTTCGTCGAAGGCGTCTATCGCGGCCCGCAACAGCGGCGAGAGCGGAGCCT
GTTCAACGGTGCCGCCGCGCTCGCCGGCATCGCTGTCGCCGGCCTGCTCCTCAAGCACGGCCCCAACAGT
GAAGTAGCTGATTGTCATCAGCGCATTGACGGCGTCCCCGGCCGAAAAACCCGCCTCGCAGAGGAAGCGA
AGCTGCGCGTCGGCCGTTTCCATCTGCGGTGCGCCCGGTCGCGTGCCGGCATGGATGCGCGCGCCATCGC
GGTAGGCGAGCAGCGCCTGCCTGAAGCTGCGGGCATTCCCGATCAGAAATGAGCGCCAGTCGTCGTCGGC
TCTCGGCACCGAATGCGTATGATTCTCCGCCAGCATGGCTTCGGCCAGTGCGTCGAGCAGCGCCCGCTTG
TTCCTGAAGTGCCAGTAAAGCGCCGGCTGCTGAACCCCCAACCGTTCCGCCAGTTTGCGTGTCGTCAGAC
CGTCTACGCCGACCTCGTTCAACAGGTCCAGGGCGGCACGGATCACTGTATTCGGCTGCAACTTTGTCAT
GCTTGACACTTTATCACTGATAAACATAATATGTCCACCAACTTATCAGTGATAAAGAATCCGCGCGTTC
AATCGGACCAGCGGAGGCTGGTCCGGAGGCCAGACGTGAAACCCAACATACCCCTGATCGTAATTCTGAG
CACTGTCGCGCTCGACGCTGTCGGCATCGGCCTGATTATGCCGGTGCTGCCGGGCCTCCTGCGCGATCTG
GTTCACTCGAACGACGTCACCGCCCACTATGGCATTCTGCTGGCGCTGTATGCGTTGGTGCAATTTGCCT
GCGCACCTGTGCTGGGCGCGCTGTCGGATCGTTTCGGGCGGCGGCCAATCTTGCTCGTCTCGCTGGCCGG
CGCCAGATCTGGGGAACCCTGTGGTTGGCATGCACATACAAATGGACGAACGGATAAACCTTTTCACGCC
CTTTTAAATATCCGATTATTCTAATAAACGCTCTTTTCTCTTAGGTTTACCCGCCAATATATCCTGTCAA
ACACTGATAGTTTAAACTGAAGGCGGGAAACGACAATCTGATCATGAGCGGAGAATTAAGGGAGTCACGT
TATGACCCCCGCCGATGACGCGGGACAAGCCGTTTTACGTTTGGAACTGACAGAACCGCAACGTTGAAGG
AGCCACTCAGCCGCGGGTTTCTGGAGTTTAATGAGCTAAGCACATACGTCAGAAACCATTATTGCGCGTT
CAAAAGTCGCCTAAGGTCACTATCAGCTAGACGGACGCGGCCGCGGGCCCAATATAACAACGACGTCGTA
ACAGATAAAGCGAAGCTTGAAGGTGCATGTGACTCCGTCAAGATTACGAAACCGCCAACTACCACGCAAA
TTGCAATTCTCAATTTCCTAGAAGGACTCTCCGAAAATGCATCCAATACCAAATATTACCCGTGTCATAG
GCACCAAGTGACACCATACATGAACACGCGTCACAATATGACTGGAGAAGGGTTCCACACCTTATGCTAT
AAAACGCCCCACACCCCTCCTCCTTCCTTCGCAGTTCAATTCCAATATATTCCATTCTCTCTGTGTATTT
CCCTACCTCTCCCTTCAAGGTTAGTCGATTTCTTCTGTTTTTCTTCTTCGTTCTTTCCATGAATTGTGTA
TGTTCTTTGATCAATACGATGTTGATTTGATTGTGTTTTGTTTGGTTTCATCGATCTTCAATTTTCATAA
TCAGATTCAGCTTTTATTATCTTTACAACAACGTCCTTAATTTGATGATTCTTTAATCGTAGATTTGCTC
TAATTAGAGCTTTTTCATGTCAGATCCCTTTACAACAAGCCTTAATTGTTGATTCATTAATCGTAGATTA
GGGCTTTTTTCATTGATTACTTCAGATCCGTTAAACGTAACCATAGATCAGGGCTTTTTCATGAATTACT
TCAGATCCGTTAAACAACAGCCTTATTTTTTATACTTCTGTGGTTTTTCAAGAAATTGTTCAGATCCGTT
GACAAAAAGCCTTATTCGTTGATTCTATATCGTTTTTCGAGAGATATTGCTCAGATCTGTTAGCAACTGC
CTTGTTTGTTGATTCTATTGCCGTGGATTAGGGTTTTTTTTCACGAGATTGCTTCAGATCCGTACTTAAG
ATTACGTAATGGATTTTGATTCTGATTTATCTGTGATTGTTGACTCGACAGGTACCTTCAAACCTCGAGG
CGCGCCAAGCTATCAAACAAGTTTGTACAAAAAAGCAGGCTCCGAATTCGCCCTTCACCATGGATTACAA
GGATGATGATGATAAGGATTACAAGGATGATGATGATAAGATGGCTCCAAAGAAGAAGAGAAAGGTTGGA
ATCCACGGAGTTCCAGCTGCTGATAAGAAGTACTCTATCGGACTTGACATCGGAACCAACTCTGTTGGAT
GGGCTGTTATCACCGATGAGTACAAGGTTCCATCTAAGAAGTTCAAGGTTCTTGGAAACACCGATAGACA
CTCTATCAAGAAGAACCTTATCGGTGCTCTTCTTTTCGATTCTGGAGAGACCGCTGAGGCTACCAGATTG
AAGAGAACCGCTAGAAGAAGATACACCAGAAGAAAGAACAGAATCTGCTACCTTCAGGAAATCTTCTCTA
ACGAGATGGCTAAGGTTGATGATTCTTTCTTCCACAGACTTGAGGAGTCTTTCCTTGTTGAGGAGGATAA
GAAGCACGAGAGACACCCAATCTTCGGAAACATCGTTGATGAGGTTGCTTACCACGAGAAGTACCCAACC
ATCTACCACCTTAGAAAGAAGTTGGTTGATTCTACCGATAAGGCTGATCTTAGACTTATCTACCTTGCTC
TTGCTCACATGATCAAGTTCAGAGGACACTTCCTTATCGAGGGAGACCTTAACCCAGATAACTCTGATGT
TGATAAGTTGTTCATCCAGCTTGTTCAGACCTACAACCAGCTTTTCGAGGAGAACCCAATCAACGCTTCT
GGAGTTGATGCTAAGGCTATCCTTTCTGCTAGACTTTCTAAGTCTCGTAGACTTGAGAACCTTATCGCTC
AGCTTCCAGGAGAGAAGAAGAACGGACTTTTCGGAAACCTTATCGCTCTTTCTCTTGGACTTACCCCAAA
CTTCAAGTCTAACTTCGATCTTGCTGAGGATGCTAAGTTGCAGCTTTCTAAGGATACCTACGATGATGAT
CTTGATAACCTTCTTGCTCAGATCGGAGATCAGTACGCTGATCTTTTCCTTGCTGCTAAGAACCTTTCTG
ATGCTATCCTTCTTTCTGACATCCTTAGAGTTAACACCGAGATCACCAAGGCTCCACTTTCTGCTTCTAT
GATCAAGAGATACGATGAGCACCACCAGGATCTTACCCTTTTGAAGGCTCTTGTTAGACAGCAGCTTCCA
GAGAAGTACAAGGAAATCTTCTTCGATCAGTCTAAGAACGGATACGCTGGATACATCGATGGAGGAGCTT
CTCAGGAGGAGTTCTACAAGTTCATCAAGCCAATCCTTGAGAAGATGGATGGAACCGAGGAGCTTCTTGT
TAAGTTGAACAGAGAGGATCTTCTTAGAAAGCAGAGAACCTTCGATAACGGATCTATCCCACACCAGATC
CACCTTGGAGAGCTTCACGCTATCCTTCGTAGACAGGAGGATTTCTACCCATTCTTGAAGGATAACAGAG
AGAAGATCGAGAAGATCCTTACCTTCAGAATCCCATACTACGTTGGACCACTTGCTAGAGGAAACTCTCG
TTTCGCTTGGATGACCAGAAAGTCTGAGGAGACCATCACCCCTTGGAACTTCGAGGAGGTAAGTTTCTGC
TTCTACCTTTGATATATATATAATAATTATCATTAATTAGTAGTAATATAATATTTCAAATATTTTTTTC
AAAATAAAAGAATGTAGTATATAGCAATTGCTTTTCTGTAGTTTATAAGTGTGTATATTTTAATTTATAA
CTTTTCTAATATATGACCAAAATTTGTTGATGTGCAGGTTGTTGATAAGGGAGCTTCTGCTCAGTCTTTC
ATCGAGAGAATGACCAACTTCGATAAGAACCTTCCAAACGAGAAGGTTCTTCCAAAGCACTCTCTTCTTT
ACGAGTACTTCACCGTTTACAACGAGCTTACCAAGGTTAAGTACGTTACCGAGGGAATGAGAAAGCCAGC
TTTCCTTTCTGGAGAGCAGAAGAAGGCTATCGTTGATCTTCTTTTCAAGACCAACAGAAAGGTTACCGTT
AAGCAGTTGAAGGAGGATTACTTCAAGAAGATCGAGTGCTTCGATTCTGTTGAAATCTCTGGAGTTGAGG
ATAGATTCAACGCTTCTCTTGGAACCTACCACGATCTTTTGAAGATCATCAAGGATAAGGATTTCCTTGA
TAACGAGGAGAACGAGGACATCCTTGAGGACATCGTTCTTACCCTTACCCTTTTCGAGGATAGAGAGATG
ATCGAGGAGAGACTCAAGACCTACGCTCACCTTTTCGATGATAAGGTTATGAAGCAGTTGAAGAGAAGAA
GATACACCGGATGGGGTAGACTTTCTCGTAAGTTGATCAACGGAATCAGAGATAAGCAGTCTGGAAAGAC
CATCCTTGATTTCTTGAAGTCTGATGGATTCGCTAACAGAAACTTCATGCAGCTTATCCACGATGATTCT
CTTACCTTCAAGGAGGACATCCAGAAGGCTCAGGTTTCTGGACAGGGAGATTCTCTTCACGAGCACATCG
CTAACCTTGCTGGATCTCCAGCTATCAAGAAGGGAATCCTTCAGACCGTTAAGGTTGTTGATGAGCTTGT
TAAGGTTATGGGTAGACACAAGCCAGAGAACATCGTTATCGAGATGGCTAGAGAGAACCAGACCACCCAG
AAGGGACAGAAGAACTCTCGTGAGAGAATGAAGAGAATCGAGGAGGGAATCAAGGAGCTTGGATCTCAAA
TCTTGAAGGAGCACCCAGTTGAGAACACCCAGCTTCAGAACGAGAAGTTGTACCTTTACTACCTTCAGAA
CGGAAGAGATATGTACGTTGATCAGGAGCTTGACATCAACAGACTTTCTGATTACGATGTTGATCACATC
GTTCCACAGTCTTTCTTGAAGGATGATTCTATCGATAACAAGGTTCTTACCCGTTCTGATAAGAACAGAG
GAAAGTCTGATAACGTTCCATCTGAGGAGGTTGTTAAGAAGATGAAGAACTACTGGAGACAGCTTCTTAA
CGCTAAGTTGATCACCCAGAGAAAGTTCGATAACCTTACCAAGGCTGAGAGAGGAGGACTTTCTGAGCTT
GATAAGGCTGGATTCATCAAGAGACAGCTTGTTGAGACCAGACAGATCACCAAGCACGTTGCTCAGATCC
TTGATTCTCGTATGAACACCAAGTACGATGAGAACGATAAGTTGATCAGAGAGGTTAAGGTTATCACCTT
GAAGTCTAAGTTGGTTTCTGATTTCAGAAAGGATTTCCAGTTCTACAAGGTTAGAGAGATCAACAACTAC
CACCACGCTCACGATGCTTACCTTAACGCTGTTGTTGGAACCGCTCTTATCAAGAAGTACCCAAAGTTGG
AGTCTGAGTTCGTTTACGGAGATTACAAGGTTTACGATGTTAGAAAGATGATCGCTAAGTCTGAGCAGGA
GATCGGAAAGGCTACCGCTAAGTACTTCTTCTACTCTAACATCATGAACTTCTTCAAGACCGAGATCACC
CTTGCTAACGGAGAGATCAGAAAGAGACCACTTATCGAGACCAACGGAGAGACCGGAGAGATCGTTTGGG
ATAAGGGAAGAGATTTCGCTACCGTTAGAAAGGTTCTTTCTATGCCACAGGTTAACATCGTTAAGAAAAC
CGAGGTTCAGACCGGAGGATTCTCTAAGGAGTCTATCCTTCCAAAGAGAAACTCTGATAAGTTGATCGCT
AGAAAGAAGGATTGGGACCCAAAGAAGTACGGAGGATTCGATTCTCCAACCGTTGCTTACTCTGTTCTTG
TTGTTGCTAAGGTTGAGAAGGGAAAGTCTAAGAAGTTGAAGTCTGTTAAGGAGCTTCTTGGAATCACCAT
CATGGAGCGTTCTTCTTTCGAGAAGAACCCAATCGATTTCCTTGAGGCTAAGGGATACAAGGAGGTTAAG
AAGGATCTTATCATCAAGTTGCCAAAGTACTCTCTTTTCGAGCTTGAGAACGGAAGAAAGAGAATGCTTG
CTTCTGCTGGAGAGCTTCAGAAGGGAAACGAGCTTGCTCTTCCATCTAAGTACGTTAACTTCCTTTACCT
TGCTTCTCACTACGAGAAGTTGAAGGGATCTCCAGAGGATAACGAGCAGAAGCAGCTTTTCGTTGAGCAG
CACAAGCACTACCTTGATGAGATCATCGAGCAAATCTCTGAGTTCTCTAAGAGAGTTATCCTTGCTGATG
CTAACCTTGATAAGGTTCTTTCTGCTTACAACAAGCACAGAGATAAGCCAATCAGAGAGCAGGCTGAGAA
CATCATCCACCTTTTCACCCTTACCAACCTTGGTGCTCCAGCTGCTTTCAAGTACTTCGATACCACCATC
GATAGAAAAAGATACACCTCTACCAAGGAGGTTCTTGATGCTACCCTTATCCACCAGTCTATCACCGGAC
TTTACGAGACCAGAATCGATCTTTCTCAGCTTGGAGGAGATAAGAGACCAGCTGCTACCAAGAAGGCTGG
ACAGGCTAAGAAGAAGAAGTGAGACGTCCGATCGTTCAAACATTTGGCAATAAAGTTTCTTAAGATTGAA
TCCTGTTGCCGGTCTTGCGATGATTATCATATAATTTCTGTTGAATTACGTTAAGCATGTAATAATTAAC
ATGTAATGCATGACGTTATTTATGAGATGGGTTTTTATGATTAGAGTCCCGCAATTATACATTTAATACG
CGATAGAAAACAAAATATAGCGCGCAAACTAGGATAAATTATCGCGCGCGGTGTCATCTATGTTACTAGA
TCGGGAATTGATCCCCCCTCGACAGCTTCCGGAAAGGGCGAATTCGCAACTTTGTATACAAAAGTTGCCG
AGCTCGCGGCCGCATGTTGTTGTTACCAGAAAGTAAATAAATGTTCAATCTCTGATGTTCTCAAGTAAGT
GAGTTTTATTGGGAATAATATTAACTTATGTTCTTCTTGCATTTGATTTCTTTGCCGCTCTCTTCTTCTA
TCTTAAATCTGTGTATACTATTTCACTATTGGGCTTTTTATTAGTCTATAATGGGACTCAAAATAAGGCT
TTGGCCCACATCAAAAAGATAAGTCACAAATCAAAACTAAATTCAGAGTCTTTTCTCCCACATCGGTCAC
TGTACTCATTTTGTGTTTGTTTATATATTACACGAACCGATCTTTGGTACGTGCCAAATTGAACAAGGCC
TGTTTTAGAGCTAGAAATAGCAAGTTAAAATAAGGCTAGTCCGTTATCAACTTGAAAAAGTGGCACCGAG
TCGGTGCTTTTTTTCTAGACCCAGCTTTCTTGTACAAAGTTGGCATTACCATGGCTTCGTTGAACAACGG
AAACTCGACTTGCCTTCCGCACAATACATCATTTCTTCTTAGCTTTTTTTCTTCTTCTTCGTTCATACAG
TTTTTTTTTGTTTATCAGCTTACATTTTCTTGAACCGTAGCTTTCGTTTTCTTCTTTTTAACTTTCCATT
CGGAGTTTTTGTATCTTGTTTCATAGTTTGTCCCAGGATTAGAATGATTAGGCATCGAACCTTCAAGAAT
TTGATTGAATAAAACATCTTCATTCTTAAGATATGAAGATAATCTTCAAAAGGCCCCTGGGAATCTGAAA
GAAGAGAAGCAGGCCCATTTATATGGGAAAGAACAATAGTATTTCTTATATAGGCCCATTTAAGTTGAAA
ACAATCTTCAAAAGTCCCACATCGCTTAGATAAGAAAACGAAGCTGAGTTTATATACAGCTAGAGTCGAA
GTAGTGATTGATAAAATGTGATTTTAAGGGTTTTAGAGCTAGAAATAGCAAGTTAAAATAAGGCTAGTCC
GTTATCAACTTGAAAAAGTGGCACCGAGTCGGTGCTTTTTTTCTAGACCCAGCTTTCTTGTACAAAGTTG
GCATTACTGCAGGTCGACGACCCAGCTTTCTTGTACAAAGTGGTTCGATAATTCTTAATTAACTAGTTCT
AATCTAGAGTCCTGCTTTAATGAGATATGCGAGACGCCTATGATCGCATGATATTTGCTTTCAATTCTGT
TGTGCACGTTGTAAAAAACCTGAGCATGTGTAGCTCAGATCCTTACCGCCGGTTTCGGTTCATTCTAATG
AATATATCACCCGTTACTATCGTATTTTTATGAATAATATTCTCCGTTCAATTTACTGATTGTACCCTAC
TACTTATATGTACAATATTAAAATGAAAACAATATATTGTGCTGAATAGGTTTATAGCGACATCTATGAT
AGAGCGCCACAATAACAAACAATTGCGTTTTATTATTACAAATCCAATTTTAAAAAAAGCGGCAGAACCG
GTCAAACCTAAAAGACTGATTACATAAATCTTATTCAAATTTCAAAAGTGCCCCAGGGGCTAGTATCTAC
GACACACCGAGCGGCGAACTAATAACGCTCACTGAAGGGAACTCCGGTTCCCCGCCGGCGCGCATGGGTG
AGATTCCTTGAAGTTGAGTATTGGCCGTCCGCTCTACCGAAAGTTACGGGCACCATTCAACCCGGTCCAG
CACGGCGGCCGGGTAACCGACTTGCTGCCCCGAGAATTATGCAGCATTTTTTTGGTGTATGTGGGCCCCA
AATGAAGTGCAGGTCAAACCTTGACAGTGACGACAAATCGTTGGGCGGGTCCAGGGCGAATTTTGCGACA
ACATGTCGAGGCTCAGCAGGACCTGCAGGCATGCAAGCTAGTGAAGAATCGATTTGCTACGTATTGCCCC
TGCAGGTCCCCAGATTAGCCTTTTCAATTTCAGAAAGAATGCTAACCCACAGATGGTTAGAGAGGCTTAC
GCAGCAGGTCTCATCAAGACGATCTACCCGAGCAATAATCTCCAGGAAATCAAATACCTTCCCAAGAAGG
TTAAAGATGCAGTCAAAAGATTCAGGACTAACTGCATCAAGAACACAGAGAAAGATATATTTCTCAAGAT
CAGAAGTACTATTCCAGTATGGACGATTCAAGGCTTGCTTCACAAACCAAGGCAAGTAATAGAGATTGGA
GTCTCTAAAAAGGTAGTTCCCACTGAATCAAAGGCCATGGAGTCAAAGATTCAAATAGAGGACCTAACAG
AACTCGCCGTAAAGACTGGCGAACAGTTCATACAGAGTCTCTTACGACTCAATGACAAGAAGAAAATCTT
CGTCAACATGGTGGAGCACGACACACTTGTCTACTCCAAAAATATCAAAGATACAGTCTCAGAAGACCAA
AGGGCAATTGAGACTTTTCAACAAAGGGTAATATCCGGAAACCTCCTCGGATTCCATTGCCCAGCTATCT
GTCACTTTATTGTGAAGATAGTGGAAAAGGAAGGTGGCTCCTACAAATGCCATCATTGCGATAAAGGAAA
GGCCATCGTTGAAGATGCCTCTGCCGACAGTGGTCCCAAAGATGGACCCCCACCCACGAGGAGCATCGTG
GAAAAAGAAGACGTTCCAACCACGTCTTCAAAGCAAGTGGATTGATGTGATATCTCCACTGACGTAAGGG
ATGACGCACAATCCCACTATCCTTCGCAAGACCCTTCCTCTATATAAGGAAGTTCATTTCATTTGGAGAG
AACACGGGGGACTCTAGAGGATCCATGAGCCCAGAACGACGCCCGGCCGACATCCGCCGTGCCACCGAGG
CGGACATGCCGGCGGTCTGCACCATCGTCAACCACTACATCGAGACAAGCACGGTCAACTTCCGTACCGA
GCCGCAGGAACCGCAGGAGTGGACGGACGACCTCGTCCGTCTGCGGGAGCGCTATCCCTGGCTCGTCGCC
GAGGTGGACGGCGAGGTCGCCGGCATCGCCTACGCGGGCCCCTGGAAGGCACGCAACGCCTACGACTGGA
CGGCCGAGTCGACCGTGTACGTCTCCCCCCGCCACCAGCGGACGGGACTGGGCTCCACGCTCTACACCCA
CCTGCTGAAGTCCCTGGAGGCACAGGGCTTCAAGAGCGTGGTCGCTGTCATCGGGCTGCCCAACGACCCG
AGCGTGCGCATGCACGAGGCGCTCGGATATGCCCCCCGCGGCATGCTGCGGGCGGCCGGCTTCAAGCACG
GGAACTGGCATGACGTGGGTTTCTGGCAGCTGGACTTCAGCCTGCCGGTACCGCCCCGTCCGGTCCTGCC
CGTCACCGAGATCTGAACGGAGTGCGCGTGGCATCGCCCGAGTTGGAGCTGGTACGGGAACTCATCGAAC
TCAACTGGCATACCCGCAATGGTGAGGTGGAACCGCGGCGGATCGCGTACGACCGTGCCCAGGAGGGGGT
ACCGAGCTCGAATTTCCCCGATCGTTCAAACATTTGGCAATAAAGTTTCTTAAGATTGAATCCTGTTGCC
GGTCTTGCGATGATTATCATATAATTTCTGTTGAATTACGTTAAGCATGTAATAATTAACATGTAATGCA
TGACGTTATTTATGAGATGGGTTTTTATGATTAGAGTCCCGCAATTATACATTTAATACGCGATAGAAAA
CAAAATATAGCGCGCAAACTAGGATAAATTATCGCGCGCGGTGTCATCTATGTTACTAGATCGGGAATTA
ATTCACTGGCCGTCGTTTTACAACGTCGTGACTGGGAAAACCCTGGCGTTACCCAACTTAATCGCCTTGC
AGCACATCCCCCTTTCGCCAGCTGGCGTAATAGCGAAGAGGCCCGCACCGATCGCCCTTCCCAACAGTTG
CGCAGCCTGAATG
[44 nt withheld, positions 12334-12377]
C
[141 nt withheld, positions 12379-12519]
CCTTTGACGTTGGAGTCCACGTTCTTT
[37 nt withheld, positions 12547-12583]
ACCCTATCTCGGGCTATTCTTTTGATTTATAAGGGATTTTGCCGATTTCGGAACCACCATCAAACAGGAT
TTTCGCCTGCTGGGGCAAACCAGCGTGGACCGCTTGCTGCAACTCTCTCAGGGCCAGGCGGTGAAGGGCA
ATCAGCTGTTGCCCGTCTCACTGGTGAAAAGAAAAACCACCCCAGTACATTAAAAACGTCCGCAATGTGT
TATTAAGTTGTCTAAGCGTCAATTTGTTTACACCACAATATATCCTGCCACCAGCCAGCCAACAGCTCCC
CGACCGGCAGCTCGGCACAAAATCACCACTCGATACAGGCAGCCCATCAGTCCGGGACGGCGTCAGCGGG
AGAGCCGTTGTAAGGCGGCAGACTTTGCTCATGTTACCGATGCTATTCGGAAGAACGGCAACTAAGCTGC
CGGGTTTGAAACACGGATGATCTCGCGGAGGGTAGCATGTTGATTGTAACGATGACAGAGCGTTGCTGCC
TGTGATCAAATATCATCTCCCTCGCAGAGATCCGAATTATCAGCCTTCTTATTCATTTCTCGCTTAACCG
TGACAGGCTGTCGATCTTGAGAACTATGCCGACATAATAGGAAATCGCTGGATAAAGCCGCTGAGGAAGC
TGAGTGGCGCTATTTCTTTAGAAGTGAACGTTGACGATATCAACTCCCCTATCCATTGCTCACCGAATGG
TACAGGTCGGGGACCCGAAGTTCCGACTGTCGGCCTGATGCATCCCCGGCTGATCGACCCCAGATCTGGG
GCTGAGAAAGCCCAGTAAGGAAACAACTGTAGGTTCGAGTCGCGAGATCCCCCGGAACCAAAGGAAGTAG
GTTAAACCCGCTCCGATCAGGCCGAGCCACGCCAGGCCGAGAACATTGGTTCCTGTAGGCATCGGGATTG
GCGGATCAAACACTAAAGCTACTGGAACGAGCAGAAGTCCTCCGGCCGCCAGTTGCCAGGCGGTAAAGGT
GAGCAGAGGCACGGGAGGTTGCCACTTGCGGGTCAGCACGGTTCCGAACGCCATGGAAACCGCCCCCGCC
AGGCCCGCTGCGACGCCGACAGGATCTAGCGCTGCGTTTGGTGTCAACACCAACAGCGCCACGCCCGCAG
TTCCGCAAATAGCCCCCAGGACCGCCATCAATCGTATCGGGCTACCTAGCAGAGCGGCAGAGATGAACAC
GACCATCAGCGGCTGCACAGCGCCTACCGTCGCCGCGACCCCGCCCGGCAGGCGGTAGACCGAAATAAAC
AACAAGCTCCAGAATAGCGAAATATTAAGTGCGCCGAGGATGAAGATGCGCATCCACCAGATTCCCGTTG
GAATCTGTCGGACGATCATCACGAGCAATAAACCCGCCGGCAACGCCCGCAGCAGCATACCGGCGACCCC
TCGGCCTCGCTGTTCGGGCTCCACGAAAACGCCGGACAGATGCGCCTTGTGAGCGTCCTTGGGGCCGTCC
TCCTGTTTGAAGACCGACAGCCCAATGATCTCGCCGTCGATGTAGGCGCCGAATGCCACGGCATCTCGCA
ACCGTTCAGCGAACGCCTCCATGGGCTTTTTCTCCTCGTGCTCGTAAACGGACCCGAACATCTCTGGAGC
TTTCTTCAGGGCCGACAATCGGATCTCGCGGAAATCCTGCACGTCGGCCGCTCCAAGCCGTCGAATCTGA
GCCTTAATCACAATTGTCAATTTTAATCCTCTGTTTATCGGCAGTTCGTAGAGCGCGCCGTGCGTCCCGA
GCGATACTGAGCGAAGCAAGTGCGTCGAGCAGTGCCCGCTTGTTCCTGAAATGCCAGTAAAGCGCTGGCT
GCTGAACCCCCAGCCGGAACTGACCCCACAAGGCCCTAGCGTTTGCAATGCACCAGGTCATCATTGACCC
AGGCGTGTTCCACCAGGCCGCTGCCTCGCAACTCTTCGCAGGCTTCGCCGACCTGCTCGCGCCACTTCTT
CACGCGGGTGGAATCCGATCCGCACATGAGGCGGAAGGTTTCCAGCTTGAGCGGGTACGGCTCCCGGTGC
GAGCTGAAATAGTCGAACATCCGTCGGGCCGTCGGCGACAGCTTGCGGTACTTCTCCCATATGAATTTCG
TGTAGTGGTCGCCAGCAAACAGCACGACGATTTCCTCGTCGATCAGGACCTGGCAACGGGACGTTTTCTT
GCCACGGTCCAGGACGCGGAAGCGGTGCAGCAGCGACACCGATTCCAGGTGCCCAACGCGGTCGGACGTG
AAGCCCATCGCCGTCGCCTGTAGGCGCGACAGGCATTCCTCGGCCTTCGTGTAATACCGGCCATTGATCG
ACCAGCCCAGGTCCTGGCAAAGCTCGTAGAACGTGAAGGTGATCGGCTCGCCGATAGGGGTGCGCTTCGC
GTACTCCAACACCTGCTGCCACACCAGTTCGTCATCGTCGGCCCGCAGCTCGACGCCGGTGTAGGTGATC
TTCACGTCCTTGTTGACGTGGAAAATGACCTTGTTTTGCAGCGCCTCGCGCGGGATTTTCTTGTTGCGCG
TGGTGAACAGGGCAGAGCGGGCCGTGTCGTTTGGCATCGCTCGCATCGTGTCCGGCCACGGCGCAATATC
GAACAAGGAAAGCTGCATTTCCTTGATCTGCTGCTTCGTGTGTTTCAGCAACGCGGCCTGCTTGGCCTCG
CTGACCTGTTTTGCCAGGTCCTCGCCGGCGGTTTTTCGCTTCTTGGTCGTCATAGTTCCTCGCGTGTCGA
TGGTCATCGACTTCGCCAAACCTGCCGCCTCCTGTTCGAGACGACGCGAACGCTCCACGGCGGCCGATGG
CGCGGGCAGGGCAGGGGGAGCCAGTTGCACGCTGTCGCGCTCGATCTTGGCCGTAGCTTGCTGGACCATC
GAGCCGACGGACTGGAAGGTTTCGCGGGGCGCACGCATGACGGTGCGGCTTGCGATGGTTTCGGCATCCT
CGGCGGAAAACCCCGCGTCGATCAGTTCTTGCCTGTATGCCTTCCGGTCAAACGTCCGATTCATTCACCC
TCCTTGCGGGATTGCCCCGACTCACGCCGGGGCAATGTGCCCTTATTCCTGATTTGACCCGCCTGGTGCC
TTGGTGTCCAGATAATCCACCTTATCGGCAATGAAGTCGGTCCCGTAGACCGTCTGGCCGTCCTTCTCGT
ACTTGGTATTCCGAATCTTGCCCTGCACGAATACCAGCGACCCCTTGCCCAAATACTTGCCGTGGGCCTC
GGCCTGAGAGCCAAAACACTTGATGCGGAAGAAGTCGGTGCGCTCCTGCTTGTCGCCGGCATCGTTGCGC
CACATCTAGGTACTAAAACAATTCATCCAGTAAAATATAATATTTTATTTTCTCCCAATCAGGCTTGATC
CCCAGTAAGTCAAAAAATAGCTCGACATACTGTTCTTCCCCGATATCCTCCCTGATCGACCGGACGCAGA
AGGCAATGTCATACCACTTGTCCGCCCTGCCGCTTCTCCCAAGATCAATAAAGCCACTTACTTTGCCATC
TTTCACAAAGATGTTGCTGTCTCCCAGGTCGCCGTGGGAAAAGACAAGTTCCTCTTCGGGCTTTTCCGTC
TTTAAAAAATCATACAGCTCGCGCGGATCTTTAAATGGAGTGTCTTCTTCCCAGTTTTCGCAATCCACAT
CGGCCAGATCGTTATTCAGTAAGTAATCCAATTCGGCTAAGCGGCTGTCTAAGCTATTCGTATAGGGACA
ATCCGATATGTCGATGGAGTGAAAGAGCCTGATGCACTCCGCATACAGCTCGATAATCTTTTCAGGGCTT
TGTTCATCTTCATACTCTTCCGAGCAAAGGACGCCATCGGCCTCACTCATGAGCAGATTGCTCCAGCCAT
CATGCCGTTCAAAGTGCAGGACCTTTGGAACAGGCAGCTTTCCTTCCAGCCATAGCATCATGTCCTTTTC
CCGTTCCACATCATAGGTGGTCCCTTTATACCGGCTGTCCGTCATTTTTAAATATAGGTTTTCATTTTCT
CCCACCAGCTTATATACCTTAGCAGGAGACATTCCTTCCGTATCTTTTACGCAGCGGTATTTTTCGATCA
GTTTTTTCAATTCCGGTGATATTCTCATTTTAGCCATTTATTATTTCCTTCCTCTTTTCTACAGTATTTA
AAGATACCCCAAGAAGCTAATTATAACAAGACGAACTCCAATTCACTGTTCCTTGCATTCTAAAACCTTA
AATACCAGAAAACAGCTTTTTCAAAGTTGTTTTCAAAGTTGGCGTATAACATAGTATCGACGGAGCCGAT
TTTGAAACCACAATTATGGGTGATGCTGCCAACTTACTGATTTAGTGTATGATGGTGTTTTTGAGGTGCT
CCAGTGGCTTCTGTTTCTATCAGCTGTCCCTCCTGTTCAGCTACTGACGGGGTGGTGCGTAACGGCAAAA
GCACCGCCGGACATCAGCGCTATCTCTGCTCTCACTGCCGTAAAACATGGCAACTGCAGTTCACTTACAC
CGCTTCTCAACCCGGTACGCACCAGAAAATCATTGATATGGCCATGAATGGCGTTGGATGCCGGGCAACA
GCCCGCATTATGGGCGTTGGCCTCAACACGATTTTACGTCACTTAAAAAACTCAGGCCGCAGTCGGTAAC
CTCGCGCATACAGCCGGGCAGTGACGTCATCGTCTGCGCGGAAATGGACGAACAGTGGGGCTATGTCGGG
GCTAAATCGCGCCAGCGCTGGCTGTTTTACGCGTATGACAGTCTCCGGAAGACGGTTGTTGCGCACGTAT
TCGGTGAACGCACTATGGCGACGCTGGGGCGTCTTATGAGCCTGCTGTCACCCTTTGACGTGGTGATATG
GATGACGGATGGCTGGCCGCTGTATGAATCCCGCCTGAAGGGAAAGCTGCACGTAATCAGCAAGCGATAT
ACGCAGCGAATTGAGCGGCATAACCTGAATCTGAGGCAGCACCTGGCACGGCTGGGACGGAAGTCGCTGT
CGTTCTCAAAATCGGTGGAGCTGCATGACAAAGTCATCGGGCATTATCTGAACATAAAACACTATCAATA
AGTTGGAGTCATTACCCAATTATGATAGAATTTACAAGCTATAAGGTTATTGTCCTGGGTTTCAAGCATT
AGTCCATGCAAGTTTTTATGCTTTGCCCATTCTATAGATATATTGATAAGCGCGCTGCCTATGCCTTGCC
CCCTGAAATCCTTACATACGGCGATATCTTCTATATAAAAGATATATTATCTTATCAGTATTGTCAATAT
ATTCAAGGCAATCTGCCTCCTCATCCTCTTCATCCTCTTCGTCTTGGTAGCTTTTTAAATATGGCGCTTC
ATAGAGTAATTCTGTAAAGGTCCAATTCTCGTTTTCATACCTCGGTATAATCTTACCTATCACCTCAAAT
GGTTCGCTGGGTTTATCGCACCCCCGAACACGAGCACGGCACCCGCGACCACTATGCCAAGAATGCCCAA
GGTAAAAATTGCCGGCCCCGCCATGAAGTCCGTGAATGCCCCGACGGCCGAAGTGAAGGGCAGGCCGCCA
CCCAGGCCGCCGCCCTCACTGCCCGGCACCTGGTCGCTGAATGTCGATGCCAGCACCTGCGGCACGTCAA
TGCTTCCGGGCGTCGCGCTCGGGCTGATCGCCCATCCCGTTACTGCCCCGATCCCGGCAATGGCAAGGAC
TGCCAGCGCTGCCATTTTTGGGGTGAGGCCGTTCGCGGCCGAGGGGCGCAGCCCCTGGGGGGATGGGAGG
CCCGCGTTAGCGGGCCGGGAGGGTTCGAGAAGGGGGGGCACCCCCCTTCGGCGTGCGCGGTCACGCGCAC
AGGGCGCAGCCCTGGTTAAAAACAAGGTTTATAAATATTGGTTTAAAAGCAGGTTAAAAGACAGGTTAGC
GGTGGCCGAAAAACGGGCGGAAACCCTTGCAAATGCTGGATTTTCTGCCTGTGGACAGCCCCTCAAATGT
CAATAGGTGCGCCCCTCATCTGTCAGCACTCTGCCCCTCAAGTGTCAAGGATCGCGCCCCTCATCTGTCA
GTAGTCGCGCCCCTCAAGTGTCAATACCGCAGGGCACTTATCCCCAGGCTTGTCCACATCATCTGTGGGA
AACTCGCGTAAAATCAGGCGTTTTCGCCGATTTGCGAGGCTGGCCAGCTCCACGTCGCCGGCCGAAATCG
AGCCTGCCCCTCATCTGTCAACGCCGCGCCGGGTGAGTCGGCCCCTCAAGTGTCAACGTCCGCCCCTCAT
CTGTCAGTGAGGGCCAAGTTTTCCGCGAGGTATCCACAACGCCGGCGGCCGGCCGCGGTGTCTCGCACAC
GGCTTCGACGGCGTTTCTGGCGCGTTTGCAGGGCCATAGACGGCCGCCAGCCCAGCGGCGAGGGCAACCA
GCCCGGTGAGCGTCGGAAAGGCGCTCGGTCTTGCC
Features (pLannotate 1.2.2; 37 found; start..end, strand, type, name):
    116..487     -  CDS            traJ: oriT-recognizing protein; traJ
    520..629     -  oriT           oriT: incP origin of transfer
    761..951     +  rep_origin     ori (fragment): high-copy-number ColE1/pMB1/pBR322/pUC origin of replication
   1310..1960    -  CDS            TetR: tetracycline resistance regulatory protein; tetR
   2066..2315    +  CDS            TcR (fragment): tetracycline efflux protein; tetA; confers resistance to tetracycline
   2425..2449    -  misc_feature   RB T-DNA repeat: right border repeat from nopaline C58 T-DNA
   2573..2690    +  promoter       NOS promoter (fragment): nopaline synthase promoter
   3657..3681    +  protein_bind   attB1: mutant version of attB; recombination site for the Gateway® BP reaction BP Clonase™
   3703..3750    +  CDS            2xFLAG: two tandem FLAG® epitope tags
   3802..8091    +  CDS            pcoCas9: Cas9 endonuclease from the Streptococcus pyogenes Type II CRISPR/Cas system plant codon-optimized Cas9 gene containing the potato IV2 intron
   8150..8402    +  terminator     NOS terminator: nopaline synthase terminator and poly(A) signal
   8447..8467    +  protein_bind   attB5: mutant version of attB; core recombination site for the Gateway® BP reaction BP Clonase™
   8822..8897    +  misc_RNA       gRNA scaffold: guide RNA scaffold for the Streptococcus pyogenes CRISPR/Cas9 system
   8909..8930    -  protein_bind   attB2 (fragment): mutant version of attB; recombination site for the Gateway® BP reaction BP Clonase™
   9410..9485    +  misc_RNA       gRNA scaffold: guide RNA scaffold for the Streptococcus pyogenes CRISPR/Cas9 system
   9497..9518    -  protein_bind   attB2 (fragment): mutant version of attB; recombination site for the Gateway® BP reaction BP Clonase™
   9540..9564    -  protein_bind   attB2: mutant version of attB; recombination site for the Gateway® BP reaction BP Clonase™
   9602..10309   +  terminator     OCS terminator: octopine synthase terminator
  10310..10329   +  misc_feature   MCS (fragment): pUC18/19 multiple cloning site
  10859..11200   +  promoter       CaMV 35S promoter: strong constitutive promoter from cauliflower mosaic virus
  11225..11776   +  CDS            BlpR: phosphinothricin acetyltransferase; Streptomyces hygroscopicus bar; confers resistance to bialophos or phosphinothricin
  11791..11904   +  CDS            bah (fragment): BAH_STRHY - Protein inferred from homology: Swiss-Prot protein existence level 3. This protein removes the N-acetyl group from bialaphos as one of the final steps of the bialaphos biosynthetic pathway. From Streptomyces hygroscopicus.
  11897..11914   -  misc_feature   MCS (fragment): pUC18/19 multiple cloning site
  11920..12172   +  terminator     NOS terminator: nopaline synthase terminator and poly(A) signal
  12181..12336   +  CDS            lacZα (fragment) (sequence partly withheld): LacZα fragment of β-galactosidase; lacZ fragment
  12334..12634   +  rep_origin     M13 ori (fragment) (sequence partly withheld): M13 bacteriophage origin of replication; arrow indicates direction of (+) strand synthesis
  12635..12765   +  CDS            lacI (fragment): lac repressor; lacI; The lac repressor binds to the lac operator to inhibit transcription in E. coli. This inhibition can be relieved by adding lactose or isopropyl-β-D-thiogalactopyranoside (IPTG).
  12819..12843   -  misc_feature   LB T-DNA repeat: left border repeat from nopaline C58 T-DNA
  14352..14415   -  CDS            TetR (fragment): tetracycline resistance regulatory protein; tetR
  14439..15587   -  CDS            trfA: trans-acting replication protein that binds to and activates oriV
  15886..16680   -  CDS            KanR: aminoglycoside phosphotransferase; aphA-3; confers resistance to kanamycin
  16872..17639   +  mobile_element IS1: prokaryotic transposable element IS1
  17648..17797   -  CDS            satA (fragment): STA_BACSU - Also known as yyaR. Experimental evidence at protein level: Swiss-Prot protein existence level 1. Involved in resistance to streptothricin, a broad-spectrum antibiotic produced by streptomycetes. Detoxifies streptothricin via acetylation of the beta amino group of the first beta-lysyl moiety of streptothricin. From Bacillus subtilis (strain 168).
  17796..17990   -  CDS            satA (fragment): STA_BACSU - Also known as yyaR. Experimental evidence at protein level: Swiss-Prot protein existence level 1. Involved in resistance to streptothricin, a broad-spectrum antibiotic produced by streptomycetes. Detoxifies streptothricin via acetylation of the beta amino group of the first beta-lysyl moiety of streptothricin. From Bacillus subtilis (strain 168).
  17993..18268   -  CDS            klaC (fragment): KLAC_ECOLX - Also known as telB. Protein predicted: Swiss-Prot protein existence level 4. Belongs to the kla operon, which is associated with cryptic tellurite resistance, and IncW plasmid fertility inhibition. From Escherichia coli.
  18340..18954   -  rep_origin     oriV: origin of replication for the bacterial F plasmid
  18947..78      -  CDS            traI (fragment) (across the origin): TRAI6_ECOLX - Experimental evidence at protein level: Swiss-Prot protein existence level 1. The initiation process of transfer DNA synthesis requires the interaction of at least three plasmid-specific components (TraH, I, and J) at the transfer origin resulting in the assembly of a specialised nucleoprotein complex - the relaxosome. Site- and strand-specific cleavage at the transfer origin is dependent on TraI and TraJ. From Escherichia coli.
