[The description below was written by a language model from this plasmid's Addgene catalogue record and pLannotate feature annotations shown in this document.]
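Description:
pSC37 (also recorded as pSG218GG) is a roughly 19 kb binary T-DNA vector for plant expression and CRISPR/Cas9 mutagenesis, built on the pSC218 backbone by Gateway cloning. Its backbone resembles a broad-host-range, RK2/IncP-type replicon. It carries oriV with the trfA replication protein, and oriT with traJ and a traI fragment for conjugal mobilisation, which fits the low copy number recorded. Bacterial selection is by kanamycin through an aphA-3 KanR gene. Remnants of tetracycline resistance genes, an IS1 element and other fragments are also annotated, but these appear to be backbone relics.

Between the nopaline-type right and left border repeats sit three functional units. The first is a plant codon-optimised Streptococcus pyogenes Cas9 containing the potato IV2 intron. It has an N-terminal 2xFLAG tag and a NOS terminator. The catalogue states that it is driven by the Gmubi promoter, which is not itself annotated but could lie in the unannotated stretch upstream of attB1. The second is a pair of guide RNA cassettes, each ending in an SpCas9 gRNA scaffold. They lie within the attB5 to attB2 recombination scars and are followed by an OCS terminator. The promoters driving the guides are not identified in the record. Both guides target Medtr3g107390 (MtRdr6), and using two sites in one gene can produce either small indels or a deletion between the cuts. The third is a CaMV 35S-driven bar gene with a NOS terminator, which gives phosphinothricin/bialaphos resistance for selecting transformed plant tissue.

The border repeats and backbone indicate delivery by Agrobacterium-mediated transformation. The recorded purpose is knocking out MtRdr6, whose gene identifier suggests Medicago truncatula as the target species.
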