Addgene plasmid #104811: pSC37
Purpose: CRISPR/Cas9 2xplex gRNA targeting Medtr3g107390 (MtRdr6). Also expresses Cas9 from Gmubi promoter
Depositing lab: Nevin Young. Depositing organization: University of Minnesota.
Backbone
  Vector backbone: pSC218
  Vector type: Plant Expression, CRISPR
Growth in bacteria
  Bacterial resistance: Kanamycin, 50 μg/mL
  Growth temperature: 37°C
  Growth strain: DH5alpha
  Copy number: Low Copy
Gene/Insert
  Gene/Insert name: Medtr3g107390 (alt name: MtRdr6)
  gRNA/shRNA sequence: gtgccaaattgaacaaggcctg, gataaaatgtgattttaaggg
  Cloning method: Gateway Cloning
Terms and licenses: Academic/Nonprofit Terms; Industry Terms: Not Available to Industry
Depositor comments: 112-31:10.1. Alternative name of plasmid: pSG218GG
How to cite: pSC37 was a gift from Nevin Young (Addgene plasmid # 104811 ; http://n2t.net/addgene:104811 ; RRID:Addgene_104811)
